Addgene plasmid #170115: Pdpy-30-miniCAFE
Purpose: Dpy-30 promoter-driven expression of a truncated VPR-dCjCas9 fusion protein (MiniCAFE) for activation of gene expression.
Depositing lab: Zhili Rong. Depositing organization: Southern Medical University. Publication: MiniCAFE, a CRISPR/Cas9-based compact and potent transcriptional activator, elicits gene expression in vivo. Zhang X, Lv S, Luo Z, Hu Y, Peng X, Lv J, Zhao S, Feng J, Huang G, Wan QL, Liu J, Huang H, Luan B, Wang D, Zhao X, Lin Y, Zhou Q, Zhang ZN, Rong Z. Nucleic Acids Res. 2021 Mar 22. pii: 6179929. doi: 10.1093/nar/gkab174. PubMed 33751124.
Backbone
  Vector backbone: pET28b
  Vector type: CRISPR
Growth in bacteria
  Bacterial resistance: Ampicillin, 100 μg/mL
  Growth temperature: 37°C
  Growth strain: NEB Stable
  Copy number: Unknown
Gene/Insert
  Gene/Insert name: MiniCAFE (alt names: Truncated VPR-dCjCas9; Truncated VPR-dCjeCas9)
  Species: Synthetic; Campylobacter jejuni
  Mutation: D8A, HNH-truncation (Δ495–609 aa) in CjCas9
  Promoter: Dpy-30
  Cloning method: Gibson Cloning
  Sequencing primers: 5′ Unknown; 3′ Unknown
Terms and licenses: Academic/Nonprofit Terms; Industry Terms: Not Available to Industry
How to cite: Pdpy-30-miniCAFE was a gift from Zhili Rong (Addgene plasmid # 170115 ; http://n2t.net/addgene:170115 ; RRID:Addgene_170115)
