[The description below was written by a language model from this plasmid's Addgene catalogue record and pLannotate feature annotations shown in this document.]
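Description:
Pdpy-30-miniCAFE is a CRISPR activation plasmid of about 8.2 kb that expresses MiniCAFE, a compact transcriptional activator made by fusing a truncated VPR activation module to a nuclease-dead, shortened Campylobacter jejuni Cas9. The backbone is recorded as pET28b, but the sequenced plasmid carries an ampicillin resistance gene (β-lactamase with its own promoter) and a high-copy ColE1/pUC-type origin. Only short remnants of lacI and the pBR322 bom region are detected, so little of the original backbone appears to remain. A small fragment of the CMV enhancer at the end of the record also looks like a cloning remnant rather than a functional element.

The payload reads in one direction. Fragments of the VP16-derived activation repeats, the mouse RelA/p65 activation region and the Epstein-Barr virus Rta activation domain together form the truncated VPR. They are followed by the CjCas9 coding sequence and terminated by a bovine growth hormone polyadenylation signal, with an SP6 promoter in reverse orientation just upstream of that signal. According to the record, the Cas9 portion carries the D8A mutation and a deletion of the HNH domain (residues 495–609). These changes remove cleavage activity and reduce protein size while preserving guide-directed DNA binding.

Expression is stated to be driven by a Dpy-30 promoter. The automated annotation does not label this promoter, but it presumably lies in the roughly 2 kb unannotated region upstream of the fusion. No guide RNA cassette is annotated, so a CjCas9-compatible guide would apparently have to be supplied separately. The recorded purpose is activation of gene expression by recruiting the activator to target promoters. The record does not explicitly state the host organism.
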