Features (pLannotate 1.2.2; 12 found; start..end, strand, type, name):
   2157..2173    +  CDS            VP96 (fragment): 6 tandem repeats of the minimal activation domain of herpes simplex virus VP16 (Cheng et al., 2013)
   2241..2717    +  CDS            Rela (fragment): TF65_MOUSE - Also known as Nfkb3. Experimental evidence at protein level: Swiss-Prot protein existence level 1. NF-kappa-B is a pleiotropic transcription factor present in almost all cell types and is the endpoint of a series of signal transduction events that are initiated by a vast array of stimuli related to many biological processes such as inflammation, immunity, differentiation, cell growth, tumorigenesis and apoptosis. NF-kappa-B is a homo- or heterodimeric complex formed by the Rel-like domain- containing proteins RELA/p65, RELB, NFKB1/p105, NFKB1/p50, REL and NFKB2/p52. The heterodime
   2736..2933    +  CDS            Rta AD (fragment): transcriptional activation domain from the human herpesvirus 4 (Epstein-Barr virus) replication and transcription activator Rta/BRLF1 (Hardwick et al., 1992; Chavez et al., 2015)
   2985..5597    +  CDS            cas9 (fragment): CAS9_CAMJE - Experimental evidence at protein level: Swiss-Prot protein existence level 1. CRISPR (clustered regularly interspaced short palindromic repeat) is an adaptive immune system that provides protection against mobile genetic elements (viruses, transposable elements and conjugative plasmids). CRISPR clusters contain spacers, sequences complementary to antecedent mobile elements, and target invading nucleic acids. CRISPR clusters are transcribed and processed into CRISPR RNA (crRNA). In type II CRISPR systems correct processing of pre-crRNA requires a trans- encoded small RNA (tracrRNA)
   5688..5706    -  promoter       SP6 promoter: promoter for bacteriophage SP6 RNA polymerase
   5732..5956    +  polyA_signal   bGH poly(A) signal: bovine growth hormone polyadenylation signal
   5975..6032    -  CDS            lacI (fragment): lac repressor; lacI; The lac repressor binds to the lac operator to inhibit transcription in E. coli. This inhibition can be relieved by adding lactose or isopropyl-β-D-thiogalactopyranoside (IPTG).
   6215..6803    -  rep_origin     ori: high-copy-number ColE1/pMB1/pBR322/pUC origin of replication
   6974..7834    -  CDS            AmpR: β-lactamase; bla; confers resistance to ampicillin, carbenicillin, and related antibiotics
   7835..7939    -  promoter       AmpR promoter: bla
   7998..8050    -  misc_feature   bom (fragment): basis of mobility region from pBR322
   8205..8224    +  enhancer       CMV enhancer (fragment): human cytomegalovirus immediate early enhancer
>Addgene plasmid #170115 | Pdpy-30-miniCAFE | addgene full sequence | sequence record 336055 | Addgene NGS Result
AGTTTATGTTGTTTTTTTAAGACATATACCGAACAATTTTAAATGTAAGGTATCGACAGTTTGATCAAAT
TTTGGTAAGTGTCAGTTTGATTTTTTGAATAAACTTCTAAACGAAACTGCCTTTCTCAAGCGAAACTTTA
TCAAGCAAATGACCAAAAGGAGAGTAATTAGACAGTTTTAACGGTTCAATATTAAAACGTAAAAATTTTC
AAAAAAAAGTGAGATGAGGATGAGGGAAAAGTTGAAAAGTTCCTATCCGTTAGTAATTCGATACTTTAAC
TTTTCTACTAAACGAAAAAATGAGAAGATGTTTGGTGTATTCTGCTTTCAAAAATTGTGTTGTAAGCTTT
CGGGTAAAGTAAAAGTAAAGTGGGTTATGTATAATTCATCTCTAAAAAAGAGGTTAAATTTACAATGAAC
ACCAGAATTTTTATATTGATTGTGCACCGTTCGGATTCTGAAAATTAAAGAAATTGACCGAATATTTTTA
GAGAAAATATGATTCAGTTGTAGTTGTTTTGTCAAATAGTCAAGTAAATGATACAAATCCAGAAAACTCC
AATTACCAACGAACAAGATATTCCAACAAAAATTGTTTTATTTACAGTAAAAAAGATAAGGAAAAAGAGT
TATCTAAATCTTAAGGTACATTGACCAAAATTTTATGTTCTAATTATGTTTTCATTGTTTTAACTTAAAC
TTAATTTAAACTGTTTTAATTTAATTGTAGGGATTCGAATATTCGAGACAGCTCCAAATTTCTTGACAAT
CCCAATTTTTCAAAAGTTTGCCAATTTACCAAAACTTCACAAACAAATTCAAAAGTGTCTTATCTAGATT
TTTAAAAATTTGTTCTTCTCCACTTGTTCTCTTAATAAAATAAATTCTAAATTTTGAACACTAATTAGTG
CACTAATCAATGTTTTGAATTTTGAATAAAATAATTTTAAAATTTTAAATGTTGTAAATTTTTAGTGATA
CTGTAGGTACAAGGAAACTATTTTATTGAATTCTTGATCAAAGAAGGTAGGCAGTTTATATAAATAATCT
TATTGTTAGATACCATTTTGAATATATGTTTCAGTTCCAGAAAAATAAGCTATACATAGTATCGATTTGG
AACATATATAACGAAAACAGACGTCATGAAATCACACATTGGAAAAGTGAGAAAGTTGTTGAGTAGAGGA
GGTGACAAAAGTGAGATGCCAACTCACTTATCCATTCTACTCGTTTTGTGCTCTTTTCCACTTTCTGATG
TCTGCTCATCTTCTTATTCTTCAAGCGTTTTGTCTATTCTCACACCTCTCCAATCTTTCAGTTTCTGTTT
TTAATGTCTAGACACGCGTGTAACGTACAACATAAATGTTTGACGTCAACCAGATGTAGTACAATAAAAA
ATATATTCAGATTACCTAGAAAATTACTTCGGTCATGACCACCAATTTTTTGATTTTTCGATTTTCGAAA
CCGACATCGTTGAAGAACATTCAGGTCATAATTTTTTATTTGAAAAATAATGTTTTCTATGTATTAATTC
GGTTTAGTCGATCGAATATGTACAGTTGAGAATTACTAGAGTACGGTGCGCAAGTATGCAAACTTGCGTA
ACGGTGTTTACACATTTGTCACGTTTCTCTGCGTCTCTTCGTCTCAACAATGCTTGCACTCCGTCACATT
TTCGAATTGTCGGCCGATATCGGTATTTAGATAAATTCAGTGCTCTCCTTTTTTTCTCCATTTTACTTTC
ATCAATCTTTTTTAAAAATCAATATTCAGCAAACTATTGAAAAATTAATTCAAAAAACACGACTGGTCGG
AAGTTATTTGCATAATCAATAGAAATTTCGTTTTCCGCTCGCTGTCAGTGTTTTGTCCTGTTTGTATTTC
CCAGTGCACTTTTCGAGTGGCTCAAGTTTTTATCTATTTTCCTGCAAACTTGCATATATTGTTTTCTTCC
AGAAGCCTTTGATATCTCAATAATTTTATACTTGTTTCAGAAATCGAGCAAAAACCAAGAAGCTTGGGCC
ACCATGGATGCATTGGACGATTTTGATCTGGATATGCTGGGAAGTGACGCCCTCGATGATTTTGACCTTG
ACATGCTTGGTAGTGATGCCCTTGATGACTTTGACCTCGACATGCTCGGCAGTGACGCCCTTGATGATTT
CGACCTGGACATGCTGGGAGGAAGCGGAGGAGGAGGTAGCGGACCTAAGAAAAAGAGGAAGGTGGGATCC
GTGCTGGCCCAGACTATGGTGCCCTCTAGTGCTATGGTGCCTCTGGCCCAGCCACCTGCTCCAGCCCCTG
TGCTGACCCCAGGACCACCCCAGTCACTGAGCGCTCCAGTGCCCAAGTCTACACAGGCCGGCGAGGGGAC
TCTGAGTGAAGCTCTGCTGCACCTGCAGTTCGACGCTGATGAGGACCTGGGAGCTCTGCTGGGGAACAGC
ACCGATCCCGGAGTGTTCACAGATCTGGCCTCCGTGGACAACTCTGAGTTTCAGCAGCTGCTGAATCAGG
GCGTGTCCATGTCTCATAGTACAGCCGAACCAATGCTGATGGAGTACCCCGAAGCCATTACCCGGCTGGT
GACCGGCAGCCAGCGGCCCCCCGACCCCGCTCCAACTCCCCTGGGAACCAGCGGCCTGCCTAATGGGCTG
TCCGGAGATGAAGACTTCTCAAGCATCGCTGATATGGACTTTAGTGCCCTGCTGAGTGGGTCTGGCAGCG
GCAGCGACCTTTCCCATCCGCCCCCAAGGGGCCATCTGGATGAGCTGACAACCACACTTGAGTCCATGAC
CGAGGATCTGAACCTGGACTCACCCCTGACCCCGGAATTGAACGAGATTCTGGATACCTTCCTGAACGAC
GAGTGCCTCTTGCATGCCATGCATATCAGCACAGGACTGTCCATCTTCGACACATCTCTGTTTGGATCCA
ACGGTCCGGGTGGATCTGGAGGTGGAGGTTCTGGAGGACGAATCATGGCCAGAATCCTGGCCTTCGCTAT
CGGCATCAGCAGCATCGGCTGGGCCTTCAGCGAGAACGACGAGCTGAAGGACTGCGGCGTGCGGATCTTC
ACCAAGGTGGAAAACCCCAAGACCGGCGAGAGCCTGGCCCTGCCCAGAAGGCTGGCCAGAAGCGCCCGGA
AGAGACTGGCCAGACGGAAGGCCCGGCTGAACCACCTGAAGCACCTGATCGCCAACGAGTTCAAGCTGAA
CTACGAGGACTACCAGAGCTTCGACGAGTCCCTGGCCAAGGCCTACAAGGGCAGCCTGATCAGCCCCTAC
GAGCTGCGGTTCCGGGCCCTGAACGAGCTGCTGAGCAAGCAGGACTTCGCCAGAGTGATCCTGCACATTG
CCAAGCGGAGAGGCTACGACGACATCAAGAACAGCGACGACAAAGAGAAGGGCGCCATCCTGAAGGCCAT
CAAGCAGAACGAGGAAAAGCTGGCCAACTACCAGTCCGTGGGCGAGTACCTGTACAAAGAGTACTTCCAG
AAGTTCAAAGAGAACAGCAAAGAATTCACCAACGTGCGGAACAAGAAAGAAAGCTACGAGCGGTGTATCG
CCCAGAGCTTCCTGAAGGATGAGCTGAAGCTGATCTTCAAGAAGCAGAGAGAGTTCGGCTTCAGCTTCAG
CAAGAAATTCGAGGAAGAGGTGCTGAGCGTCGCCTTCTACAAGAGAGCCCTGAAGGACTTCAGCCACCTC
GTGGGCAACTGCAGCTTCTTCACCGACGAGAAGAGAGCCCCCAAGAACAGCCCCCTGGCCTTCATGTTCG
TGGCCCTGACCCGGATCATCAACCTGCTGAACAATCTGAAGAACACCGAGGGCATCCTGTACACCAAGGA
CGACCTGAACGCCCTGCTGAATGAGGTGCTGAAGAACGGCACCCTGACCTACAAGCAGACCAAGAAGCTG
CTGGGCCTGAGCGACGACTACGAGTTTAAGGGCGAGAAGGGCACCTACTTCATCGAGTTCAAGAAGTACA
AAGAGTTCATCAAGGCCCTGGGCGAGCACAACCTGAGCCAGGACGATCTGAATGAGATCGCCAAGGACAT
CACCCTGATCAAGGACGAGATTAAGCTGAAGAAGGCCCTGGCCAAATACGACCTGAATCAGAACCAGATC
GACAGCCTGAGCAAGCTGGAATTCAAGGATCACCTGAACATCAGCTTCAAGGCTCTGAAGCTGGTCACCC
CCCTGATGCTGGAAGGCAAGAAGTACGACGAGGCCTGCAACGAGCTGAACCTGAAGGTGGCCATCAACGA
GGACAAGAAGGACTTCCTGCCCGCCTTCAACGAAACCTACTACAAGGACGAAGTGACCAACCCCGTGGTG
CTGCGGGCCATCAAAGAATACCGGAAGGTGCTGAATGCCCTGCTCAAGAAATACGGCAAGGTGCACAAGA
TCAACATCGAGCTGGCCCGGGAAGTGGGCAAGAACCACAGCCAGCGGGCCAAGGGAAGCAAGAACCTGCC
CACCAAGAAACAGAAGAGAATCCTGGACAAGAATTACAAGGACAAAGAGCAGAAGAACTTCAAGGACCGG
AACCTGAACGACACCCGGTATATCGCCCGGCTGGTGCTGAACTACACAAAGGACTACCTGGATTTCCTGC
CCCTGTCCGACGACGAGAACACCAAGCTGAACGATACCCAGAAAGGCTCCAAGGTGCACGTGGAAGCCAA
GAGCGGCATGCTGACCAGCGCCCTGAGACACACCTGGGGCTTCAGCGCCAAGGATCGGAACAACCATCTG
CACCACGCCATCGACGCCGTGATCATTGCCTACGCCAACAACAGCATCGTGAAGGCCTTCTCCGACTTCA
AGAAAGAACAGGAAAGCAACAGCGCCGAGCTGTACGCCAAGAAGATCTCTGAGCTGGACTACAAGAACAA
GCGGAAGTTCTTCGAGCCCTTCAGCGGCTTCCGGCAGAAGGTGCTGGATAAGATCGACGAGATCTTCGTG
TCCAAGCCCGAGCGGAAGAAGCCCTCTGGCGCCCTGCACGAGGAAACCTTCAGAAAAGAGGAAGAGTTCT
ACCAGTCCTACGGCGGCAAAGAAGGCGTGCTGAAGGCCCTCGAGCTGGGCAAGATCAGAAAAGTGAACGG
CAAGATCGTGAAGAACGGGGACATGTTCCGGGTGGACATCTTCAAGCACAAAAAGACCAACAAGTTCTAC
GCCGTGCCCATCTACACAATGGACTTCGCCCTGAAGGTGCTGCCCAACAAGGCCGTGGCCCGGTCCAAGA
AGGGCGAGATCAAGGACTGGATTCTGATGGACGAGAACTACGAGTTCTGCTTTAGCCTGTACAAGGACTC
CCTGATCCTGATCCAGACCAAGGACATGCAGGAACCCGAGTTCGTCTACTACAACGCCTTCACCAGCAGC
ACCGTGTCCCTGATCGTGTCTAAGCACGACAACAAGTTCGAGACACTGAGCAAGAACCAGAAGATCCTGT
TCAAGAACGCCAACGAGAAAGAAGTGATCGCCAAGAGCATCGGCATCCAGAATCTGAAGGTGTTCGAGAA
GTACATCGTGTCCGCCCTGGGAGAAGTGACAAAGGCCGAGTTCCGGCAGAGAGAGGACTTCAAAAAGTCC
GGACCTCCAAAGAAAAAGAGAAAAGTATACCCCTACGACGTGCCCGACTACGCCTAATAACTCGAGCATG
CATCTAGAGGGCCCTATTCTATAGTGTCACCTAAATGCTAGAGCTCGCTGATCAGCCTCGACTGTGCCTT
CTAGTTGCCAGCCATCTGTTGTTTGCCCCTCCCCCGTGCCTTCCTTGACCCTGGAAGGTGCCACTCCCAC
TGTCCTTTCCTAATAAAATGAGGAAATTGCATCGCATTGTCTGAGTAGGTGTCATTCTATTCTGGGGGGT
GGGGTGGGGCAGGACAGCAAGGGGGAGGATTGGGAAGACAATAGCAGGCATGCTGGGGATGCGGTGGGCT
CTATGGCTTCTGAGGCGGAAAGAACCAGCTGCATTAATGAATCGGCCAACGCGCGGGGAGAGGCGGTTTG
CGTATTGGGCGCTCTTCCGCTTCCTCGCTCACTGACTCGCTGCGCTCGGTCGTTCGGCTGCGGCGAGCGG
TATCAGCTCACTCAAAGGCGGTAATACGGTTATCCACAGAATCAGGGGATAACGCAGGAAAGAACATGTG
AGCAAAAGGCCAGCAAAAGGCCAGGAACCGTAAAAAGGCCGCGTTGCTGGCGTTTTTCCATAGGCTCCGC
CCCCCTGACGAGCATCACAAAAATCGACGCTCAAGTCAGAGGTGGCGAAACCCGACAGGACTATAAAGAT
ACCAGGCGTTTCCCCCTGGAAGCTCCCTCGTGCGCTCTCCTGTTCCGACCCTGCCGCTTACCGGATACCT
GTCCGCCTTTCTCCCTTCGGGAAGCGTGGCGCTTTCTCATAGCTCACGCTGTAGGTATCTCAGTTCGGTG
TAGGTCGTTCGCTCCAAGCTGGGCTGTGTGCACGAACCCCCCGTTCAGCCCGACCGCTGCGCCTTATCCG
GTAACTATCGTCTTGAGTCCAACCCGGTAAGACACGACTTATCGCCACTGGCAGCAGCCACTGGTAACAG
GATTAGCAGAGCGAGGTATGTAGGCGGTGCTACAGAGTTCTTGAAGTGGTGGCCTAACTACGGCTACACT
AGAAGAACAGTATTTGGTATCTGCGCTCTGCTGAAGCCAGTTACCTTCGGAAAAAGAGTTGGTAGCTCTT
GATCCGGCAAACAAACCACCGCTGGTAGCGGTGGTTTTTTTGTTTGCAAGCAGCAGATTACGCGCAGAAA
AAAAGGATCTCAAGAAGATCCTTTGATCTTTTCTACGGGGTCTGACGCTCAGTGGAACGAAAACTCACGT
TAAGGGATTTTGGTCATGAGATTATCAAAAAGGATCTTCACCTAGATCCTTTTAAATTAAAAATGAAGTT
TTAAATCAATCTAAAGTATATATGAGTAAACTTGGTCTGACAGTTACCAATGCTTAATCAGTGAGGCACC
TATCTCAGCGATCTGTCTATTTCGTTCATCCATAGTTGCCTGACTCCCCGTCGTGTAGATAACTACGATA
CGGGAGGGCTTACCATCTGGCCCCAGTGCTGCAATGATACCGCGAGACCCACGCTCACCGGCTCCAGATT
TATCAGCAATAAACCAGCCAGCCGGAAGGGCCGAGCGCAGAAGTGGTCCTGCAACTTTATCCGCCTCCAT
CCAGTCTATTAATTGTTGCCGGGAAGCTAGAGTAAGTAGTTCGCCAGTTAATAGTTTGCGCAACGTTGTT
GCCATTGCTACAGGCATCGTGGTGTCACGCTCGTCGTTTGGTATGGCTTCATTCAGCTCCGGTTCCCAAC
GATCAAGGCGAGTTACATGATCCCCCATGTTGTGCAAAAAAGCGGTTAGCTCCTTCGGTCCTCCGATCGT
TGTCAGAAGTAAGTTGGCCGCAGTGTTATCACTCATGGTTATGGCAGCACTGCATAATTCTCTTACTGTC
ATGCCATCCGTAAGATGCTTTTCTGTGACTGGTGAGTACTCAACCAAGTCATTCTGAGAATAGTGTATGC
GGCGACCGAGTTGCTCTTGCCCGGCGTCAATACGGGATAATACCGCGCCACATAGCAGAACTTTAAAAGT
GCTCATCATTGGAAAACGTTCTTCGGGGCGAAAACTCTCAAGGATCTTACCGCTGTTGAGATCCAGTTCG
ATGTAACCCACTCGTGCACCCAACTGATCTTCAGCATCTTTTACTTTCACCAGCGTTTCTGGGTGAGCAA
AAACAGGAAGGCAAAATGCCGCAAAAAAGGGAATAAGGGCGACACGGAAATGTTGAATACTCATACTCTT
CCTTTTTCAATATTATTGAAGCATTTATCAGGGTTATTGTCTCATGAGCGGATACATATTTGAATGTATT
TAGAAAAATAAACAAATAGGGGTTCCGCGCACATTTCCCCGAAAAGTGCCACCTGACGTCGACGGATCGG
GAGATCTCCCGATCCCCTATGGTGCACTCTCAGTACAATCTGCTCTGATGCCGCATAGTTAAGCCAGTAT
CTGCTCCCTGCTTGTGTGTTGGAGGTCGCTGAGTAGTGCGCGAGCAAAATTTAAGCTACAACAAGGCAAG
GCTTGACCGACAATTGCATGAAGAATCTGCTTAGGGTTAGGCGTTTTGCGCTGCTTCGCGATGTACGGGC
CAGATATACGCGTTGACATTGATTATTGACTAGT
